Addgene plasmid #20637: pWZL Neo Myr Flag STK3
Depositing lab: William Hahn & Jean Zhao. Depositing organization: Dana-Farber Cancer Institute. Publication: Integrative Genomic Approaches Identify IKBKE as a Breast Cancer Oncogene (Kinase Library Clones). Boehm JS, Zhao JJ, Yao J, Kim SY, Firestein R, Dunn IF, Sjostrom SK, Garraway LA, Weremowicz S, Richardson AL, Greulich H, Stewart CJ, Mulvey LA, Shen RR, Ambrogio L, Hirozane-Kishikawa T, Hill DE, Vidal M, Meyerson M, Grenier JK, Hinkle G, Root DE, Roberts TM, Lander ES, Polyak K, Hahn WC. Cell. 2007 Jun 15. 129(6):1065-1079. 10.1016/j.cell.2007.03.052 PubMed 17574021.
Backbone
  Vector backbone: pWZL-Neo-Myr-Flag-DEST
  Backbone manufacturer: William Hahn Lab (available at Addgene, #15300)
  Vector type: Mammalian Expression, Retroviral
  Selectable markers: Neomycin (select with G418)
Growth in bacteria
  Bacterial resistance: Ampicillin, 100 μg/mL
  Growth temperature: 37°C
  Growth strain: Stbl3
  Growth instructions: Stbl3 cells to prevent recombination.
  Copy number: Unknown
Gene/Insert
  Gene/Insert name: STK3 (alt name: serine/threonine kinase 3 (STE20 homolog, yeast))
  Species: H. sapiens (human)
  GenBank ID: NM_006281
  Entrez Gene: STK3 (a.k.a. KRS1, MST2)
  Tag / fusion protein: Myr (N terminal on backbone); Flag (N terminal on backbone)
  Cloning method: Gateway Cloning
  Sequencing primers: 5′ pWZL-Fwd (GAA CCT CCT CGT TCG ACC); 3′ pWZL-Rev (TTC CGG GCC CTC ACA TTG)
Resource information
  A portion of this plasmid was derived from a plasmid made by: 2-B3
Terms and licenses: Academic/Nonprofit Terms; Industry Terms: Not Available to Industry
Depositor comments: ORFs were cloned into Gateway compatible pEntry vectors. An LR recombination reaction was performed to move the ORF to pWZL-Neo-Myr-Flag DEST such that the ORF would have 5' myristoylation and flag tags. This plasmid is part of a kinase library, and the gene has been verified, but has not been fully sequenced for minor mutations. Please see the following link for plasmids from this article that are not part of the kinase library http://www.addgene.org/pubmed/17574021
How to cite: pWZL Neo Myr Flag STK3 was a gift from William Hahn & Jean Zhao (Addgene plasmid # 20637 ; http://n2t.net/addgene:20637 ; RRID:Addgene_20637)
