[The description below was written by a language model from this plasmid's Addgene catalogue record.]
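Description:
pWZL Neo Myr Flag STK3 is a retroviral mammalian expression plasmid built on the Gateway-compatible pWZL-Neo-Myr-Flag-DEST backbone. It is propagated in bacteria under ampicillin selection, and the record recommends a recombination-deficient strain, a common precaution for retroviral vectors whose repeated sequences are prone to rearrangement. In mammalian cells, a neomycin resistance marker allows transduced or transfected populations to be selected with G418. No feature table is provided, so the promoter driving the insert, the origin of replication and the arrangement of the viral elements are not stated. The copy number is listed as unknown.

The insert is the human STK3 open reading frame, which encodes serine/threonine kinase 3, also known as MST2 or KRS1. The ORF was first cloned into a Gateway entry vector and then transferred into the destination backbone by an LR recombination reaction. This places it in frame behind two N-terminal elements supplied by the backbone: a myristoylation signal and a Flag epitope. A myristoylation sequence directs lipid modification of the fusion protein and targets it to membranes, a strategy often used to promote kinase activation. The Flag tag allows detection or immunoprecipitation with anti-Flag antibodies.

The construct belongs to a library of myristoylated, Flag-tagged kinase clones made for a study that used integrative genomic approaches to identify breast cancer oncogenes. It is suited to stable retroviral delivery of membrane-targeted STK3 in gain-of-function experiments. The depositors note that the identity of the gene has been verified, but the clone has not been fully sequenced for minor mutations.
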