>Addgene plasmid #20637 | pWZL Neo Myr Flag STK3 | addgene partial sequence | sequence record 26464 | 20637 with pWZL-Fwd
CTCCTTCTCTAGGCGCCGGCCGGATCCAGAATTCGCCACCATGGGGTCTTCAAAATCTAAACCAAAGGAC
CCCAGCCAGCGCCGGCGCAGGATCCGAGGTTACCTTGACTACAAAGACGATGACGACAAGCAATTGACAA
GTTTGTACAAAAAAGTTGGCATGGAGCAGCCGCCGGCGCCTAAGAGTAAACTAAAAAAGCTGAGTGAAGA
CAGTTTGACTAAGCAGCCTGAAGAAGTTTTTGATGTATTAGAGAAGCTTGGAGAAGGGTCTTATGGAAGT
GTATTTAAAGCAATACACAAGGAATCCGGTCAAGTTGTCGCAATTAAACAAGTACCTGTTGAATCAGATC
TTCAGGAAATAATCAAAGAAATTTCCATAATGCAGCAATGTGACAGCCCATATGTTGTAAAGTACTATGG
CAGTTATTTTAAGAATACAGACCTCTGGATTGTTATGGAGTACTGTGGCGCTGGCTCTGTCTCAGACATA
ATTAGATTACGAAACAAGACATTAATAGAAGATGAAATTGCAACCATTCTTAAATCTACATTGAAAGGAC
TAGAATATTTGCACTTTATGAGAAAANTACACAGAGATATAAAAGCTGGAAATATTCTCCTCAATACAGA
AGGACATGCAAAATTGGCAGATTTTGGAGTGGCTGGTCAGTTAACAGATACAATGGCAAAACGCAATACT
GTAATAGGAACTCCATTTTGG
